Addgene plasmid #47397: Intersectin SH3 domain B
Depositing lab: Peter McPherson. Depositing organization: McGill University. Publication: Intersectin, a novel adaptor protein with two Eps15 homology and five Src homology 3 domains. Yamabhai M, Hoffman NG, Hardison NL, McPherson PS, Castagnoli L, Cesareni G, Kay BK. J Biol Chem. 1998 Nov 20;273(47):31401-7. 10.1074/jbc.273.47.31401 PubMed 9813051.
Backbone
  Vector backbone: pGEX-2t
  Backbone manufacturer: Amersham
  Backbone size w/o insert (bp): 5000
  Vector type: Bacterial Expression
Growth in bacteria
  Bacterial resistance: Ampicillin, 100 μg/mL
  Growth temperature: 37°C
  Growth strain: DH5alpha
  Copy number: High Copy
Gene/Insert
  Gene/Insert name: Intersectin SH3 domain B (alt name: Intersectin)
  Mutation: SH3 domain B
  Promoter: tac
  Tag / fusion protein: GST (N terminal on backbone)
  Cloning method: Unknown
  Sequencing primers: 5′ pGEX5'; 3′ pGEX3'
Terms and licenses: Academic/Nonprofit Terms; Industry Terms: Not Available to Industry
How to cite: Intersectin SH3 domain B was a gift from Peter McPherson (Addgene plasmid # 47397 ; http://n2t.net/addgene:47397 ; RRID:Addgene_47397)
