[The description below was written by a language model from this plasmid's Addgene catalogue record.]
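Description:
Intersectin SH3 domain B is a bacterial expression plasmid built on the pGEX-2T backbone (roughly 5 kb without insert), designed to produce a single isolated domain of the endocytic adaptor protein intersectin as a glutathione S-transferase fusion in E. coli. It is maintained as a high-copy plasmid under ampicillin selection. The record does not include a feature table, so the replication origin and other backbone elements are not itemised. The species of origin of the intersectin sequence, the insert size, the exact residue boundaries of the fragment, and the cloning method or sites used are also not stated.

The insert encodes only the second (B) of intersectin's five Src homology 3 domains, rather than the full-length protein, which also contains two Eps15 homology domains. It is placed downstream of, and in frame with, the backbone-encoded GST, so that the tag sits at the N terminus of the fusion. Transcription is driven by the tac promoter, a hybrid trp/lac promoter that is typically induced with IPTG in lac-repressor-containing hosts. The GST moiety allows one-step affinity capture of the fusion on glutathione resin, and pGEX-2T vectors generally carry a thrombin cleavage site between GST and the insert for tag removal, although this is not listed in the record.

Constructs of this type are typically used to purify a recombinant SH3 domain for pull-down, overlay or other binding assays. These aim to identify proline-rich ligands and to compare the binding specificities of individual SH3 domains within a multi-domain adaptor.
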