>Addgene plasmid #47397 | Intersectin SH3 domain B | addgene partial sequence | sequence record 68290 | pGEX5
AATCGGATCTGGTTCCGCGTGGATCTCGTCGTGCATCTGTTGGATCCTCTCCTGTACTTCGTCAGGGTGA
AAAAGTAGAAGGCCTTCAGGCACAAGCCTTGTATCCTTGGAGAGCAAAGAAGGACAACCATCTTAATTTT
AACAAAAATGATGTTATCACGGTTCTTGAACAGCAGGATATGTGGTGGTTTGGGGAAGTTCAAGGTCAAA
AGGGCTGGTTTCCCAAATCCTATGTAAAGCTTATATCCGGTCCACTAAGGAAATCTGAATTCATCGTGAC
TGACTGACGATCTGCCTCGCGCGTTTCGGTGATGACGGTGAAAACCTCTGACACATGCAGCTCCCGGAGA
CGGTCACAGCTTGTCTGTAAGCGGATGCCGGGAGCAGACAAGCCCGTCAGGGCGCGTCAGCGGGTGTTGG
CGGGTGTCGGGGCGCAGCCATGACCCAGTCACGTAGCGATAGCGGAGTGTATAATTCTTGAAGACGAAAG
GGCCTCGTGATACGCCTATTTTTATAGGTTAATGTCATGATAATAATGGTTTCTTAGACGTCAGGTGGCA
CTTTTCGGGGAAATGTGCGCGGAACCCCTATTTGTTTATTTTTCTAAATACATTCAAATATGTATCCGCT
CATGAGACAATAACCCTGATAAATGCTTCAATAATATTGAAAAAGGAAGAGTATGAGTATTCAACATTTC
CGTGTCGCCCTTATTCCCTTTTTTGCGGCATTTTGCCTTCCTGTTTTTGCTCACCCAGAAACGCTGGTGA
AAGTAAAAGATGCTGAAGATCAGTTGGGTGCACGAGTGGGTTACATCGAACTGGATCTCAACAGCGGTAA
GATCCTTGAGAGTTTTCGCCCCGAAGAACGTTTTCCAATGATGAGCACTTTTAA
